Addgene plasmid #11987: pcDNA-GFP-STAT1
Depositing lab: Steven Johnson. Depositing organization: University of Pennsylvania.
Backbone
  Vector backbone: pcDNA3-GFP
  Backbone manufacturer: invitrogen
  Backbone size w/o insert (bp): 6000
  Vector type: Mammalian Expression
  Selectable markers: Neomycin (select with G418)
Growth in bacteria
  Bacterial resistance: Ampicillin, 100 μg/mL
  Growth temperature: 37°C
  Growth strain: DH5alpha
  Copy number: High Copy
Gene/Insert
  Gene/Insert name: Signal transducer and activator of transcription 1 (alt name: STAT1)
  Species: H. sapiens (human)
  Insert size (bp): 2138
  Mutation: A188T, Q718R
  GenBank ID: BC002704
  Entrez Gene: STAT1 (a.k.a. CANDF7, IMD31A, IMD31B, IMD31C, ISGF-3, STAT91)
  Tag / fusion protein: GFP (N terminal on backbone)
  Cloning method: Restriction Enzyme; 5′ cloning site Not I (not destroyed); 3′ cloning site Xho I (destroyed during cloning)
  Sequencing primers: 5′ na; 3′ sp6
Terms and licenses: Academic/Nonprofit Terms; Industry Terms: Not Available to Industry
Depositor comments: Please note hSTAT1 in this plasmid contains the mutations A188T and Q718R compared to GenBank BC002704. The impact of these mutations on plasmid functionality is unknown.
How to cite: pcDNA-GFP-STAT1 was a gift from Steven Johnson (Addgene plasmid # 11987 ; http://n2t.net/addgene:11987 ; RRID:Addgene_11987)
