[The description below was written by a language model from this plasmid's Addgene catalogue record and pLannotate feature annotations shown in this document.]
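Description:
pcDNA-GFP-STAT1 is a mammalian expression plasmid built on a pcDNA3-GFP backbone that produces human STAT1 fused at its N terminus to a green fluorescent protein. In bacteria it is maintained as a high-copy plasmid through a ColE1/pUC-type origin and selected with ampicillin via the β-lactamase gene. An f1 origin is also present. For mammalian cells, a separate cassette places the neomycin phosphotransferase gene under the SV40 enhancer/early promoter with an SV40 polyadenylation signal, so stable transfectants can be selected with G418.

The expression unit is driven by the human cytomegalovirus immediate-early enhancer and promoter and terminated by the bovine growth hormone poly(A) signal. Downstream of the promoter lies an Aequorea victoria-derived fluorescent protein coding sequence (matched by the annotation software to a GFP variant), followed after a short linker region by the STAT1 open reading frame, which was inserted between NotI and XhoI sites, with the XhoI site destroyed during cloning. T7 and SP6 phage promoters flank the fusion and serve as priming or in vitro transcription sites. The annotated STAT1 coding region is somewhat longer than the insert size listed in the catalogue entry. The very short HIV-1 LTR, ble and lacI fragments in the feature table are most likely backbone remnants or incidental annotation matches rather than functional elements.

The STAT1 sequence carries two changes, A188T and Q718R, relative to the reference cDNA, and the depositor notes that their effect on function is unknown. STAT1 is a transcription factor that is phosphorylated and enters the nucleus in response to interferons, so a GFP fusion of this kind would suit following its expression and localization in live or fixed cells, although the record does not state a specific application.
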