Features (pLannotate 1.2.2; 22 found; start..end, strand, type, name):
     28..80      -  misc_feature   bom (fragment): basis of mobility region from pBR322
    235..614     +  enhancer       CMV enhancer: human cytomegalovirus immediate early enhancer
    615..818     +  promoter       CMV promoter: human cytomegalovirus (CMV) immediate early promoter
    814..847     +  LTR            5' LTR (truncated) (fragment): truncated 5' long terminal repeat (LTR) from HIV-1
    863..881     +  promoter       T7 promoter: promoter for bacteriophage T7 RNA polymerase
    922..1638    +  CDS            sg12: sg12 is a basic (constitutively fluorescent) long stokes shift fluorescent protein published in 1997, derived from Aequorea victoria.
   1675..3918    +  CDS            STAT1: STAT1_HUMAN - Experimental evidence at protein level: Swiss-Prot protein existence level 1. Signal transducer and transcription activator that mediates cellular responses to interferons (IFNs), cytokine KITLG/SCF and other cytokines and other growth factors. Following type I IFN (IFN-alpha and IFN-beta) binding to cell surface receptors, signaling via protein kinases leads to activation of Jak kinases (TYK2 and JAK1) and to tyrosine phosphorylation of STAT1 and STAT2. The phosphorylated STATs dimerize and associate with ISGF3G/IRF-9 to form a complex termed ISGF3 transcription factor, that ent
   3949..3967    -  promoter       SP6 promoter: promoter for bacteriophage SP6 RNA polymerase
   3993..4217    +  polyA_signal   bGH poly(A) signal: bovine growth hormone polyadenylation signal
   4221..4242    +  promoter       SV40 promoter (fragment): SV40 enhancer and early promoter
   4263..4691    +  rep_origin     f1 ori (sequence partly withheld): f1 bacteriophage origin of replication; arrow indicates direction of (+) strand synthesis
   4705..5034    +  promoter       SV40 promoter: SV40 enhancer and early promoter
   5101..5892    +  CDS            neo: KKA2_KLEPN - Also known as kan, nptII. Experimental evidence at protein level: Swiss-Prot protein existence level 1. Resistance to kanamycin, neomycin, paromomycin, ribostamycin, butirosin and gentamicin B. From Klebsiella pneumoniae.
   5916..6074    +  CDS            ble (fragment): BLE_KLEPN - Experimental evidence at protein level: Swiss-Prot protein existence level 1. Binding protein with a strong affinity to the bleomycin family of antibiotics. Binds to CL990; an antimitotic-antibiotic compound. From Klebsiella pneumoniae.
   6069..6190    +  polyA_signal   SV40 poly(A) signal: SV40 polyadenylation signal
   6263..6279    -  protein_bind   lac operator: The lac repressor binds to the lac operator to inhibit transcription in E. coli. This inhibition can be relieved by adding lactose or isopropyl-β-D-thiogalactopyranoside (IPTG). lac repressor encoded by lacI
   6287..6317    -  promoter       lac promoter: promoter for the E. coli lac operon
   6332..6353    -  protein_bind   CAP binding site: CAP binding activates transcription in the presence of cAMP. E. coli catabolite activator protein
   6366..6458    -  CDS            lacI (fragment): lac repressor; lacI; The lac repressor binds to the lac operator to inhibit transcription in E. coli. This inhibition can be relieved by adding lactose or isopropyl-β-D-thiogalactopyranoside (IPTG).
   6641..7229    -  rep_origin     ori: high-copy-number ColE1/pMB1/pBR322/pUC origin of replication
   7400..8260    -  CDS            AmpR: β-lactamase; bla; confers resistance to ampicillin, carbenicillin, and related antibiotics
   8261..8365    -  promoter       AmpR promoter: bla
>Addgene plasmid #11987 | pcDNA-GFP-STAT1 | addgene full sequence | sequence record 483719 | Addgene NGS Result
GACGGATCGGGAGATCTCCCGATCCCCTATGGTGCACTCTCAGTACAATCTGCTCTGATGCCGCATAGTT
AAGCCAGTATCTGCTCCCTGCTTGTGTGTTGGAGGTCGCTGAGTAGTGCGCGAGCAAAATTTAAGCTACA
ACAAGGCAAGGCTTGACCGACAATTGCATGAAGAATCTGCTTAGGGTTAGGCGTTTTGCGCTGCTTCGCG
ATGTACGGGCCAGATATACGCGTTGACATTGATTATTGACTAGTTATTAATAGTAATCAATTACGGGGTC
ATTAGTTCATAGCCCATATATGGAGTTCCGCGTTACATAACTTACGGTAAATGGCCCGCCTGGCTGACCG
CCCAACGACCCCCGCCCATTGACGTCAATAATGACGTATGTTCCCATAGTAACGCCAATAGGGACTTTCC
ATTGACGTCAATGGGTGGAGTATTTACGGTAAACTGCCCACTTGGCAGTACATCAAGTGTATCATATGCC
AAGTACGCCCCCTATTGACGTCAATGACGGTAAATGGCCCGCCTGGCATTATGCCCAGTACATGACCTTA
TGGGACTTTCCTACTTGGCAGTACATCTACGTATTAGTCATCGCTATTACCATGGTGATGCGGTTTTGGC
AGTACATCAATGGGCGTGGATAGCGGTTTGACTCACGGGGATTTCCAAGTCTCCACCCCATTGACGTCAA
TGGGAGTTTGTTTTGGCACCAAAATCAACGGGACTTTCCAAAATGTCGTAACAACTCCGCCCCATTGACG
CAAATGGGCGGTAGGCGTGTACGGTGGGAGGTCTATATAAGCAGAGCTCTCTGGCTAACTAGAGAACCCA
CTGCTTACTGGCTTATCGAAATTAATACGACTCACTATAGGGAGACCCAAGCTTGATCCAGCCTCCGCGG
GCGCGCAAGAAATGGCTAGCAAGGGCGAGGAGCTGTTCACCGGGGTGGTGCCCATCCTGGTCGAGCTGGA
CGGCGACGTAAACGGCCACAAGTTCAGCGTGTCCGGCGAGGGCGAGGGCGATGCCACCTACGGCAAGCTG
ACCCTGAAGTTCATCTGCACCACCGGCAAGCTGCCCGTGCCCTGGCCCACACTAGTGACCACCCTGTGCT
ACGGCGTGCAGTGCTTCAGCCGCTACCCCGGCCACATGAAGCAGCACGACTTCTTCAAGTCCGCCATGCC
CGAAGGCTACGTCCAGGAGCGCACCATCTTCTTCAAGGACGACGGCAACTTCAAGACCCGCGCCGAGGTG
AAGTTCGAGGGCGACACCCTGGTGAACCGCATCGAGCTGAAGGGCATCGACTTCAAGGAGGACGGCAACA
TCCTGGGGCACAAGCTGGAGTACAACTACAACAGCCACAACGTCTATATCATGGCCGACAAGCAGAAGAA
CGGCATCAAGGTTAACTTCAAGACCCGCCACAACATCGAGGACGGCAGCGTGCAGCTCGCCGACCACTAC
CAGCAGAACACCCCCATCGGCGACGGCCCCGTGCTGCTGCCCGACAACCACTACCTGAGCACCCAGTCCG
CCCTGAGCAAAGACCCCAACGAGAAGCGCGATCACATGGTCCTGCTGGAGTTCGTGACCGCCGCCGGCAT
CACTCACGGCATGGACGAGCTGTACAAGGAATTCTGCAGATATCCATCACACTGGCGGCCGCCTCAGTGG
TACGAACTTCAGCAGCTTGACTCAAAATTCCTGGAGCAGGTTCACCAGCTTTATGATGACAGTTTTCCCA
TGGAAATCAGACAGTACCTGGCACAGTGGTTAGAAAAGCAAGACTGGGAGCACGCTGCCAATGATGTTTC
ATTTGCCACCATCCGTTTTCATGACCTCCTGTCACAGCTGGATGATCAATATAGTCGCTTTTCTTTGGAG
AATAACTTCTTGCTACAGCATAACATAAGGAAAAGCAAGCGTAATCTTCAGGATAATTTTCAGGAAGACC
CAATCCAGATGTCTATGATCATTTACAGCTGTCTGAAGGAAGAAAGGAAAATTCTGGAAAACGCCCAGAG
ATTTAATCAGGCTCAGTCGGGGAATATTCAGAGCACAGTGATGTTAGACAAACAGAAAGAGCTTGACAGT
AAAGTCAGAAATGTGAAGGACAAGGTTATGTGTATAGAGCATGAAATCAAGAGCCTGGAAGATTTACAAG
ATGAATATGACTTCAAATGCAAAACCTTGCAGAACAGAGAACACGAGACCAATGGTGTGACAAAGAGTGA
TCAGAAACAAGAACAGCTGTTACTCAAGAAGATGTATTTAATGCTTGACAATAAGAGAAAGGAAGTAGTT
CACAAAATAATAGAGTTGCTGAATGTCACTGAACTTACCCAGAATGCCCTGATTAATGATGAACTAGTGG
AGTGGAAGCGGAGACAGCAGAGCGCCTGTATTGGGGGGCCGCCCAATGCTTGCTTGGATCAGCTGCAGAA
CTGGTTCACTATAGTTGCGGAGAGTCTGCAGCAAGTTCGGCAGCAGCTTAAAAAGTTGGAGGAATTGGAA
CAGAAATACACCTACGAACATGACCCTATCACAAAAAACAAACAAGTGTTATGGGACCGCACCTTCAGTC
TTTTCCAGCAGCTCATTCAGAGCTCGTTTGTGGTGGAAAGACAGCCCTGCATGCCAACGCACCCTCAGAG
GCCGCTGGTCTTAAAGACAGGGGTCCAGTTCACTGTGAAGTTGAGACTGTTGGTGAAATTGCAAGAGCTG
AATTATAATTTGAAAGTCAAAGTCTTATTTGATAAAGATGTGAATGAGAGAAATACAGTAAAAGGATTTA
GGAAGTTCAACATTTTGGGCACGCACACAAAAGTGATGAACATGGAGGAGTCCACCAATGGCAGTCTGGC
GGCTGAATTTCGGCACCTGCAATTGAAAGAACAGAAAAATGCTGGCACCAGAACGAATGAGGGTCCTCTC
ATCGTTACTGAAGAGCTTCACTCCCTTAGTTTTGAAACCCAATTGTGCCAGCCTGGTTTGGTAATTGACC
TCGAGACGACCTCTCTGCCCGTTGTGGTGATCTCCAACGTCAGCCAGCTCCCGAGCGGTTGGGCCTCCAT
CCTTTGGTACAACATGCTGGTGGCGGAACCCAGGAATCTGTCCTTCTTCCTGACTCCACCATGTGCACGA
TGGGCCCAGCTTTCAGAAGTGCTGAGTTGGCAGTTTTCTTCTGTCACCAAAAGAGGTCTCAATGTGGACC
AGCTGAACATGTTGGGAGAGAAGCTTCTTGGTCCTAACGCCAGCCCCGATGGTCTCATTCCGTGGACGAG
GTTTTGTAAGGAAAATATAAATGATAAAAATTTTCCCTTCTGGCTTTGGATTGAAAGCATCCTAGAACTC
ATTAAAAAACACCTGCTCCCTCTCTGGAATGATGGGTGCATCATGGGCTTCATCAGCAAGGAGCGAGAGC
GTGCCCTGTTGAAGGACCAGCAGCCGGGGACCTTCCTGCTGCGGTTCAGTGAGAGCTCCCGGGAAGGGGC
CATCACATTCACATGGGTGGAGCGGTCCCAGAACGGAGGCGAACCTGACTTCCATGCGGTTGAACCCTAC
ACGAAGAAAGAACTTTCTGCTGTTACTTTCCCTGACATCATTCGCAATTACAAAGTCATGGCTGCTGAGA
ATATTCCTGAGAATCCCCTGAAGTATCTGTATCCAAATATTGACAAAGACCATGCCTTTGGAAAGTATTA
CTCCAGGCCAAAGGAAGCACCAGAGCCAATGGAACTTGATGGCCCTAAAGGAACTGGATATATCAAGACT
GAGTTGATTTCTGTGTCCGAAGTTCACCCTTCTAGACTTCGGACCACAGACAACCTGCTCCCCATGTCTC
CTGAGGAGTTTGACGAGGTGTCTCGGATAGTGGGCTCTGTAGAATTCGACAGTATGATGAACACAGTATA
GGTCGAGCATGCATCTAGAGGGCCCTATTCTATAGTGTCACCTAAATGCTAGAGCTCGCTGATCAGCCTC
GACTGTGCCTTCTAGTTGCCAGCCATCTGTTGTTTGCCCCTCCCCCGTGCCTTCCTTGACCCTGGAAGGT
GCCACTCCCACTGTCCTTTCCTAATAAAATGAGGAAATTGCATCGCATTGTCTGAGTAGGTGTCATTCTA
TTCTGGGGGGTGGGGTGGGGCAGGACAGCAAGGGGGAGGATTGGGAAGACAATAGCAGGCATGCTGGGGA
TGCGGTGGGCTCTATGGCTTCTGAGGCGGAAAGAACCAGCTGGGGCTCTAGGGGGTATCCCC
[124 nt withheld, positions 4263-4386]
C
[91 nt withheld, positions 4388-4478]
A
[49 nt withheld, positions 4480-4528]
CCTTTGACGTTGGAGTCCACGTTCTTT
[37 nt withheld, positions 4556-4592]
ACCCTATCTCGGTCTATTCTTTTGATTTATAAGGGATTTTGCCGATTTCGGCCTATTGGTTAAAAAATGA
GCTGATTTAACAAAAATTTAACGCGAATTAATTCTGTGGAATGTGTGTCAGTTAGGGTGTGGAAAGTCCC
CAGGCTCCCCAGCAGGCAGAAGTATGCAAAGCATGCATCTCAATTAGTCAGCAACCAGGTGTGGAAAGTC
CCCAGGCTCCCCAGCAGGCAGAAGTATGCAAAGCATGCATCTCAATTAGTCAGCAACCATAGTCCCGCCC
CTAACTCCGCCCATCCCGCCCCTAACTCCGCCCAGTTCCGCCCATTCTCCGCCCCATGGCTGACTAATTT
TTTTTATTTATGCAGAGGCCGAGGCCGCCTCTGCCTCTGAGCTATTCCAGAAGTAGTGAGGAGGCTTTTT
TGGAGGCCTAGGCTTTTGCAAAAAGCTCCCGGGAGCTTGTATATCCATTTTCGGATCTGATCAAGAGACA
GGATGAGGATCGTTTCGCATGATTGAACAAGATGGATTGCACGCAGGTTCTCCGGCCGCTTGGGTGGAGA
GGCTATTCGGCTATGACTGGGCACAACAGACAATCGGCTGCTCTGATGCCGCCGTGTTCCGGCTGTCAGC
GCAGGGGCGCCCGGTTCTTTTTGTCAAGACCGACCTGTCCGGTGCCCTGAATGAACTGCAGGACGAGGCA
GCGCGGCTATCGTGGCTGGCCACGACGGGCGTTCCTTGCGCAGCTGTGCTCGACGTTGTCACTGAAGCGG
GAAGGGACTGGCTGCTATTGGGCGAAGTGCCGGGGCAGGATCTCCTGTCATCTCACCTTGCTCCTGCCGA
GAAAGTATCCATCATGGCTGATGCAATGCGGCGGCTGCATACGCTTGATCCGGCTACCTGCCCATTCGAC
CACCAAGCGAAACATCGCATCGAGCGAGCACGTACTCGGATGGAAGCCGGTCTTGTCGATCAGGATGATC
TGGACGAAGAGCATCAGGGGCTCGCGCCAGCCGAACTGTTCGCCAGGCTCAAGGCGCGCATGCCCGACGG
CGAGGATCTCGTCGTGACCCATGGCGATGCCTGCTTGCCGAATATCATGGTGGAAAATGGCCGCTTTTCT
GGATTCATCGACTGTGGCCGGCTGGGTGTGGCGGACCGCTATCAGGACATAGCGTTGGCTACCCGTGATA
TTGCTGAAGAGCTTGGCGGCGAATGGGCTGACCGCTTCCTCGTGCTTTACGGTATCGCCGCTCCCGATTC
GCAGCGCATCGCCTTCTATCGCCTTCTTGACGAGTTCTTCTGAGCGGGACTCTGGGGTTCGAAATGACCG
ACCAAGCGACGCCCAACCTGCCATCACGAGATTTCGATTCCACCGCCGCCTTCTATGAAAGGTTGGGCTT
CGGAATCGTTTTCCGGGACGCCGGCTGGATGATCCTCCAGCGCGGGGATCTCATGCTGGAGTTCTTCGCC
CACCCCAACTTGTTTATTGCAGCTTATAATGGTTACAAATAAAGCAATAGCATCACAAATTTCACAAATA
AAGCATTTTTTTCACTGCATTCTAGTTGTGGTTTGTCCAAACTCATCAATGTATCTTATCATGTCTGTAT
ACCGTCGACCTCTAGCTAGAGCTTGGCGTAATCATGGTCATAGCTGTTTCCTGTGTGAAATTGTTATCCG
CTCACAATTCCACACAACATACGAGCCGGAAGCATAAAGTGTAAAGCCTGGGGTGCCTAATGAGTGAGCT
AACTCACATTAATTGCGTTGCGCTCACTGCCCGCTTTCCAGTCGGGAAACCTGTCGTGCCAGCTGCATTA
ATGAATCGGCCAACGCGCGGGGAGAGGCGGTTTGCGTATTGGGCGCTCTTCCGCTTCCTCGCTCACTGAC
TCGCTGCGCTCGGTCGTTCGGCTGCGGCGAGCGGTATCAGCTCACTCAAAGGCGGTAATACGGTTATCCA
CAGAATCAGGGGATAACGCAGGAAAGAACATGTGAGCAAAAGGCCAGCAAAAGGCCAGGAACCGTAAAAA
GGCCGCGTTGCTGGCGTTTTTCCATAGGCTCCGCCCCCCTGACGAGCATCACAAAAATCGACGCTCAAGT
CAGAGGTGGCGAAACCCGACAGGACTATAAAGATACCAGGCGTTTCCCCCTGGAAGCTCCCTCGTGCGCT
CTCCTGTTCCGACCCTGCCGCTTACCGGATACCTGTCCGCCTTTCTCCCTTCGGGAAGCGTGGCGCTTTC
TCATAGCTCACGCTGTAGGTATCTCAGTTCGGTGTAGGTCGTTCGCTCCAAGCTGGGCTGTGTGCACGAA
CCCCCCGTTCAGCCCGACCGCTGCGCCTTATCCGGTAACTATCGTCTTGAGTCCAACCCGGTAAGACACG
ACTTATCGCCACTGGCAGCAGCCACTGGTAACAGGATTAGCAGAGCGAGGTATGTAGGCGGTGCTACAGA
GTTCTTGAAGTGGTGGCCTAACTACGGCTACACTAGAAGAACAGTATTTGGTATCTGCGCTCTGCTGAAG
CCAGTTACCTTCGGAAAAAGAGTTGGTAGCTCTTGATCCGGCAAACAAACCACCGCTGGTAGCGGTGGTT
TTTTTGTTTGCAAGCAGCAGATTACGCGCAGAAAAAAAGGATCTCAAGAAGATCCTTTGATCTTTTCTAC
GGGGTCTGACGCTCAGTGGAACGAAAACTCACGTTAAGGGATTTTGGTCATGAGATTATCAAAAAGGATC
TTCACCTAGATCCTTTTAAATTAAAAATGAAGTTTTAAATCAATCTAAAGTATATATGAGTAAACTTGGT
CTGACAGTTACCAATGCTTAATCAGTGAGGCACCTATCTCAGCGATCTGTCTATTTCGTTCATCCATAGT
TGCCTGACTCCCCGTCGTGTAGATAACTACGATACGGGAGGGCTTACCATCTGGCCCCAGTGCTGCAATG
ATACCGCGAGACCCACGCTCACCGGCTCCAGATTTATCAGCAATAAACCAGCCAGCCGGAAGGGCCGAGC
GCAGAAGTGGTCCTGCAACTTTATCCGCCTCCATCCAGTCTATTAATTGTTGCCGGGAAGCTAGAGTAAG
TAGTTCGCCAGTTAATAGTTTGCGCAACGTTGTTGCCATTGCTACAGGCATCGTGGTGTCACGCTCGTCG
TTTGGTATGGCTTCATTCAGCTCCGGTTCCCAACGATCAAGGCGAGTTACATGATCCCCCATGTTGTGCA
AAAAAGCGGTTAGCTCCTTCGGTCCTCCGATCGTTGTCAGAAGTAAGTTGGCCGCAGTGTTATCACTCAT
GGTTATGGCAGCACTGCATAATTCTCTTACTGTCATGCCATCCGTAAGATGCTTTTCTGTGACTGGTGAG
TACTCAACCAAGTCATTCTGAGAATAGTGTATGCGGCGACCGAGTTGCTCTTGCCCGGCGTCAATACGGG
ATAATACCGCGCCACATAGCAGAACTTTAAAAGTGCTCATCATTGGAAAACGTTCTTCGGGGCGAAAACT
CTCAAGGATCTTACCGCTGTTGAGATCCAGTTCGATGTAACCCACTCGTGCACCCAACTGATCTTCAGCA
TCTTTTACTTTCACCAGCGTTTCTGGGTGAGCAAAAACAGGAAGGCAAAATGCCGCAAAAAAGGGAATAA
GGGCGACACGGAAATGTTGAATACTCATACTCTTCCTTTTTCAATATTATTGAAGCATTTATCAGGGTTA
TTGTCTCATGAGCGGATACATATTTGAATGTATTTAGAAAAATAAACAAATAGGGGTTCCGCGCACATTT
CCCCGAAAAGTGCCACCTGACGTC
