>Addgene plasmid #11987 | pcDNA-GFP-STAT1 | addgene partial sequence | sequence record 21823 | 11987 with BGHrev
TGACCTATAGAATAGGGCCCTCTAGATGCATGCTCGACCTATACTGTGTTCATCATACTGTCGAATTCTA
CAGAGCCCACTATCCGAGACACCTCGTCAAACTCCTCAGGAGACATGGGGAGCAGGTTGTCTGTGGTCCG
AAGTCTAGAAGGGTGAACTTCGGACACAGAAATCAACTCAGTCTTGATATATCCAGTTCCTTTAGGGCCA
TCAAGTTCCATTGGCTCTGGTGCTTCCTTTGGCCTGGAGTAATACTTTCCAAAGGCATGGTCTTTGTCAA
TATTTGGATACAGATACTTCAGGGGATTCTCAGGAATATTCTCAGCAGCCATGACTTTGTAATTGCGAAT
GATGTCAGGGAAAGTAACAGCAGAAAGTTCTTTCTTCGTGTAGGGTTCAACCGCATGGAAGTCAGGTTCG
CCTCCGTTCTGGGACCGCTCCACCCATGTGAATGTGATGGCCCCTTCCCGGGAGCTCTCACTGAACCGCA
GCAGGAAGGTCCCCGGCTGCTGGTCCTTCAACAGGGCACGCTCTCGCTCCTTGCTGATGAAGCCCATGAT
GCACCCATCATTCCAGAGAGGGAGCAGGTGTTTTTTAATGAGTTCTAGGATGCTTTCAATCCAAAGCCAG
AAGGGAAAATTTTTATCATTTATATTTTCCTTACAAAACCTCGTCCACGGAATGAGACCATCGGGGCTGG
CGTTAGGACCAAGAAGCTTCTCTCCCAACATGTTCAGCTGGTCCACATTGAGACCTCTTTTGGTGACAGA
